>Addgene plasmid #198025 | pSH124-ssr | addgene full sequence | sequence record 402539 | Addgene NGS Result
TTAATTAATTGACACCATCGAATGGTGCAAAACCTTTCGCGGTATGGCATGATAGCGCCCGGAAGAGAGT
CAATTCAGGGTGGTGAATGTGAAACCAGTAACGTTATACGATGTCGCAGAGTATGCCGGTGTCTCTTATC
AGACCGTTTCCCGCGTGGTGAACCAGGCCAGCCACGTTTCTGCGAAAACGCGGGAAAAAGTGGAAGCGGC
GATGGCGGAGCTGAATTACATTCCCAACCGCGTGGCACAACAACTGGCGGGCAAACAGTCGTTGCTGATT
GGCGTTGCCACCTCCAGTCTGGCCCTGCACGCGCCGTCGCAAATTGTCGCGGCGATTAAATCTCGCGCCG
ATCAACTGGGTGCCAGCGTGGTGGTGTCGATGGTAGAACGAAGCGGCGTCGAAGCCTGTAAAGCGGCGGT
GCACAATCTTCTCGCGCAACGCGTCAGTGGGCTGATCATTAACTATCCGCTGGATGACCAGGATGCCATT
GCTGTGGAAGCTGCCTGCACTAATGTTCCGGCGTTATTTCTTGATGTCTCTGACCAGACACCCATCAACA
GTATTATTTTCTCCCATGAAGACGGTACGCGACTGGGCGTGGAGCATCTGGTCGCATTGGGTCACCAGCA
AATCGCGCTGTTAGCGGGCCCATTAAGTTCTGTCTCGGCGCGTCTGCGTCTGGCTGGCTGGCATAAATAT
CTCACTCGCAATCAAATTCAGCCGATAGCGGAACGGGAAGGCGACTGGAGTGCCATGTCCGGTTTTCAAC
AAACCATGCAAATGCTGAATGAGGGCATCGTTCCCACTGCGATGCTGGTTGCCAACGATCAGATGGCGCT
GGGCGCAATGCGCGCCATTACCGAGTCCGGGCTGCGCGTTGGTGCGGATATCTCGGTAGTGGGATACGAC
GATACCGAAGACAGCTCATGTTATATCCCGCCGTTAACCACCATCAAACAGGATTTTCGCCTGCTGGGGC
AAACCAGCGTGGACCGCTTGCTGCAACTCTCTCAGGGCCAGGCGGTGAAGGGCAATCAGCTGTTGCCCGT
CTCACTGGTGAAAAGAAAAACCACCCTGGCGCCCAATACGCAAACCGCCTCTCCCCGCGCGTTGGCCGAT
TCATTAATGCAGCTGGCACGACAGGTTTCCCGACTGGAAAGCGGGCAGTGAGCGCAACGCAATTAATGTA
AGTTAGCGCGAATTGATCTGGTTTGACAGCTTATCATCGACTGCACGGTGCACCAATGCTTCTGGCGTCA
GGCAGCCATCGGAAGCTGTGGTATGGCTGTGCAGGTCGTAAATCACTGCATAATTCGTGTCGCTCAAGGC
GCACTCCCGTTCTGGATAATGTTTTTTGCGCCGACATCATAACGGTTCTGGCAAATATTCTGAAATGAGC
TGTTGACAATTAATCATCCGGCTCGTATAATGTGTGGAATTGTGAGCGGATAACAATTTCACACCCTAGG
CCGCGGCCGCGCGAATTCAGAAGGAGAATATACCATGAGCCAAGTAGCCAGGGTCGAAACCCATTCCCAG
CCACAGGCTGTAGCCGCCGAGTCGGCGACCATCCTGCAGATCATCCAGCAAGTCGCAATGTCCCCCAATG
CAGACATCGACAAGATGGAGCGATTGATGGCGATGCACCGCCAGCACCAAGCACAACAGGCGCAGCAAGC
GTTCGATGCCGCGCTAGCCGCCATGCAGGAAGAGCTTCCGGTTATCCGTGAGCGCGGCGCAATCAAGGAC
AAGTACAAGAACGTCCAATCTACCTACGCCCTATGGGAGGACATCAACGAAGAGTTGAAGCCCATCCTGG
CGAAGCACGGCTTTGCTCTCACCTTCCGAATTCCACGCACCGACAAAGGCATCGAGGTTGAGGGCGTGCT
TAGTCATCGAGACGGCCACAGGGAAACCACATCAATCCTCCTGCCAGCCGATGCTACCGGCAGCAAGAAT
GCCGTCCAGGCCGTTGCCAGTTCTGTCAGCTACGGGAAGCGCTACACGGCCGGCGCTCTTCTGAACTTCA
CCACTACTGGCGAAGACGATGACGGCCAAGGAGCCGTACCGATGCAAGTGCCTGATGAGCCGGTCATCAC
ACCGCGCCAAGCCGCCCAACTCGATGGGCTGCTGAAAAAATGCAGCCAAGTCCTGGTCGACAACTTCACC
GCCAAGTACGGCTGCGCTGCCAACGTCTACAAATCCGAGTTCGACGTTGTGCTCGCTCGCCTCACCAAGT
CGGCCAGCCGGCCGCAGGAGTAAGGATCCTCTAGAGTCGACCTGCAGGCATGCAAGCTTGCGGCCGCGTC
GTGACTGGGAAAACCCTGGCGACTAGTCTTGGACTCCTGTTGATAGATCCAGTAATGACCTCAGAACTCC
ATCTGGATTTGTTCAGAACGCTCGGTTGCCGCCGGGCGTTTTTTATTGGTGAGAATCCAGGGGTCCCCAA
TAATTACGATTTAAATTAGTAGCCCGCCTAATGAGCGGGCTTTTTTTTAATTCCCCTATTTGTTTATTTT
TCTAAATACATTCAAATATGTATCCGCTCATGAGACAATAACCCTGATAAATGCTTCAATAATATTGAAA
AAGGAAGAGTATGAGCATTCAGCATTTTCGTGTGGCGCTGATTCCGTTTTTTGCGGCGTTTTGCCTGCCG
GTGTTTGCGCATCCGGAAACCCTGGTGAAAGTGAAAGATGCGGAAGATCAACTGGGTGCGCGCGTGGGCT
ATATTGAACTGGATCTGAACAGCGGCAAAATTCTGGAATCTTTTCGTCCGGAAGAACGTTTTCCGATGAT
GAGCACCTTTAAAGTGCTGCTGTGCGGTGCGGTTCTGAGCCGTGTGGATGCGGGCCAGGAACAACTGGGC
CGTCGTATTCATTATAGCCAGAACGATCTGGTGGAATATAGCCCGGTGACCGAAAAACATCTGACCGATG
GCATGACCGTGCGTGAACTGTGCAGCGCGGCGATTACCATGAGCGATAACACCGCGGCGAACCTGCTGCT
GACGACCATTGGCGGTCCGAAAGAACTGACCGCGTTTCTGCATAACATGGGCGATCATGTGACCCGTCTG
GATCGTTGGGAACCGGAACTGAACGAAGCGATTCCGAACGATGAACGTGATACCACCATGCCGGCAGCAA
TGGCGACCACCCTGCGTAAACTGCTGACGGGTGAGCTGCTGACCCTGGCAAGCCGCCAGCAACTGATTGA
TTGGATGGAAGCGGATAAAGTGGCGGGTCCGCTGCTGCGTAGCGCGCTGCCGGCTGGCTGGTTTATTGCG
GATAAAAGCGGTGCGGGCGAACGTGGCAGCCGTGGCATTATTGCGGCGCTGGGCCCGGATGGTAAACCGA
GCCGTATTGTGGTGATTTATACCACCGGCAGCCAGGCGACGATGGATGAACGTAACCGTCAGATTGCGGA
AATTGGCGCGAGCCTGATTAAACATTGGTAAACCGATACAATTAAAGGCTCCTTTTGGAGCCTTTTTTTT
TGGACGACCCCGGTCCGCGCGTTGTCCTTTTCCGCTGCATAACCCTGCTTCGGGGTCATTATAGCGATTT
TTTCGGTATATCCATCCTTTTTCGCACGATATACAGGATTTTGCCAAAGGGTTCGTGTAGACTTTCCTTG
GTGTATCCAACGGCGTCAGCCGGGCAGGATAGGTGAAGTAGGCCCACCCGCGAGCGGGTGTTCCTTCTTC
ACTGTCCCTTATTCGCACCTGGCGGTGCTCAACGGGAATCCTGCTCTGCGAGGCTGGCCGTAGGCCGGCC
GCGATGCAGGTGGCTGCTGAACCCCCAGCCGGAACTGACCCCACAAGGCCCTAGCGTTTGCAATGCACCA
GGTCATCATTGACCCAGGCGTGTTCCACCAGGCCGCTGCCTCGCAACTCTTCGCAGGCTTCGCCGACCTG
CTCGCGCCACTTCTTCACGCGGGTGGAATCCGATCCGCACATGAGGCGGAAGGTTTCCAGCTTGAGCGGG
TACGGCTCCCGGTGCGAGCTGAAATAGTCGAACATCCGTCGGGCCGTCGGCGACAGCTTGCGGTACTTCT
CCCATATGAATTTCGTGTAGTGGTCGCCAGCAAACAGCACGACGATTTCCTCGTCGATCAGGACCTGGCA
ACGGGACGTTTTCTTGCCACGGTCCAGGACGCGGAAGCGGTGCAGCAGCGACACCGATTCCAGGTGCCCA
ACGCGGTCGGACGTGAAGCCCATCGCCGTCGCCTGTAGGCGCGACAGGCATTCCTCGGCCTTCGTGTAAT
ACCGGCCATTGATCGACCAGCCCAGGTCCTGGCAAAGCTCGTAGAACGTGAAGGTGATCGGCTCGCCGAT
AGGGGTGCGCTTCGCGTACTCCAACACCTGCTGCCACACCAGTTCGTCATCGTCGGCCCGCAGCTCGACG
CCGGTGTAGGTGATCTTCACGTCCTTGTTGACGTGGAAAATGACCTTGTTTTGCAGCGCCTCGCGCGGGA
TTTTCTTGTTGCGCGTGGTGAACAGGGCAGAGCGGGCCGTGTCGTTTGGCATCGCTCGCATCGTGTCCGG
CCACGGCGCAATATCGAACAAGGAAAGCTGCATTTCCTTGATCTGCTGCTTCGTGTGTTTCAGCAACGCG
GCCTGCTTGGCTTCGCTGACCTGTTTTGCCAGGTCCTCGCCGGCGGTTTTTCGCTTCTTGGTCGTCATAG
TTCCTCGCGTGTCGATGGTCATCGACTTCGCCAAACCTGCCGCCTCCTGTTCGAGACGACGCGAACGCTC
CACGGCGGCCGATGGCGCGGGCAGGGCAGGGGGAGCCAGTTGCACGCTGTCGCGCTCGATCTTGGCCGTA
GCTTGCTGGACTATCGAGCCGACGGACTGGAAGGTTTCGCGGGGCGCACGCATGACGGTGCGGCTTGCGA
TGGTTTCGGCATCCTCGGCGGAAAACCCCGCGTCGATCAGTTCTTGCCTGTATGCCTTCCGGTCAAACGT
CCGATTCATTCACCCTCCTTGCGGGATTGCCCCGGAATTAATTCCCCGGATCGATCCGTCGATCTTGATC
CCCTGCGCCATCAGATCCTTGGCGGCAAGAAAGCCATCCAGTTTACTTTGCAGGGCTTCCCAACCTTACC
AGAGGGCGCCCCAGCTGGCAATTCCGGTTCGCTTGCTGTCCATAAAACCGCCCAGTCTAGCTATCGCCAT
GTAAGCCCACTGCAAGCTACCTGCTTTCTCTTTGCGCTTGCGTTTTCCCTTGTCCAGATAGCCCAGTAGC
TGACATTCATCCGGGGTCAGCACCGTTTCTGCGGACTGGCTTTCTACGTGGCTGCCATTTTTGGGGTGAG
GCCGTTCGCGGCCGAGGGGCGCAGCCCCTGGGGGGATGGGAGGCCCGCGTTAGCGGGCCGGGAGGGTTCG
AGAAGGGGGGGCACCCCCCTTCGGCGTGCGCGGTCACGCGCACAGGGCGCAGCCCTGGTTAAAAACAAGG
TTTATAAATATTGGTTTAAAAGCAGGTTAAAAGACAGGTTAGCGGTGGCCGAAAAACGGGCGGAAACCCT
TGCAAATGCTGGATTTTCTGCCTGTGGACAGCCCCTCAAATGTCAATAGGTGCGCCCCTCATCTGTCAGC
ACTCTGCCCCTCAAGTGTCAAGGATCGCGCCCCTCATCTGTCAGTAGTCGCGCCCCTCAAGTGTCAATAC
CGCAGGGCACTTATCCCCAGGCTTGTCCACATCATCTGTGGGAAACTCGCGTAAAATCAGGCGTTTTCGC
CGATTTGCGAGGCTGGCCAGCTCCACGTCGCCGGCCGAAATCGAGCCTGCCCCTCATCTGTCAACGCCGC
GCCGGGTGAGTCGGCCCCTCAAGTGTCAACGTCCGCCCCTCATCTGTCAGTGAGGGCCAAGTTTTCCGCG
AGGTATCCACAACGCCGGCGGCCCTACATGGCTCTGCTGTAGTGAGTGGGTTGCGCTCCGGCAGCGGTCC
TGATCCCCCGCAGAAAAAAAGGATCTCAAGAAGATCCTTTGATCTTTTCTACGGCGCGCCCAGCTGTCTA
GGGCGGCGGATTTGTCCTACTCAGGAGAGCGTTCACCGACAAACAACAGATAAAACGAAAGGCCCAGTCT
TTCGACTGAGCCTTTCGTTTTATTTGATGCCT
Features (pLannotate 1.2.2; 18 found; start..end, strand, type, name):
     11..88      +  promoter       lacIq promoter: lacI (mutant); In the lacIq allele, a single base change in the promoter boosts expression of the lacI gene about 10-fold.
     89..1171    +  CDS            lacI: lac repressor; lacI; The lac repressor binds to the lac operator to inhibit transcription in E. coli. This inhibition can be relieved by adding lactose or isopropyl-β-D-thiogalactopyranoside (IPTG).
   1213..1230    +  promoter       tet promoter (fragment): E. coli promoter for tetracycline efflux protein gene
   1226..1327    -  CDS            yciV (fragment): RNAAM_ECOLI - Also known as trpH From Escherichia coli (strain K12).
   1403..1432    +  promoter       trc promoter: strong E. coli promoter; hybrid between the trp and lac UV5 promoters
   1440..1456    +  protein_bind   lac operator: The lac repressor binds to the lac operator to inhibit transcription in E. coli. This inhibition can be relieved by adding lactose or isopropyl-β-D-thiogalactopyranoside (IPTG). lac repressor encoded by lacI
   2264..2299    +  misc_feature   MCS (fragment): pUC18/19 multiple cloning site
   2307..2331    +  CDS            lacZα (fragment): LacZα fragment of β-galactosidase; lacZ fragment
   2342..2436    +  terminator     lambda t0 terminator: transcription terminator from phage lambda
   2509..2600    +  promoter       AmpR promoter: bla
   2601..3458    +  CDS            bla: BLAT_ECOLX - Experimental evidence at protein level: Swiss-Prot protein existence level 1. TEM-type are the most prevalent beta-lactamases in enterobacteria; they hydrolyze the beta-lactam bond in susceptible beta-lactam antibiotics, thus conferring resistance to penicillins and cephalosporins. TEM-3 and TEM-4 are capable of hydrolyzing cefotaxime and ceftazidime. TEM-5 is capable of hydrolyzing ceftazidime. TEM-6 is capable of hydrolyzing ceftazidime and aztreonam. TEM-8/CAZ-2, TEM- 16/CAZ-7 and TEM-24/CAZ-6 are markedly active against ceftazidime. IRT- 4 shows resistance to beta-lactamase in
   3465..3504    +  terminator     fd terminator: central terminator from bacteriophage fd (Otsuka and Kunisawa, 1982)
   3662..3770    +  oriT           oriT: incP origin of transfer
   3831..4979    -  CDS            trfA: trans-acting replication protein that binds to and activates oriV
   5031..5312    -  CDS            tnpA (fragment): TN5P_ECOLX - Also known as tnp. Experimental evidence at protein level: Swiss-Prot protein existence level 1. Mediates transposition of transposon Tn5 by a 'cut and paste' mechanism. First, the monomeric transposase binds the 19 bp inverted DNA repeats flanking the transposon. Then, dimerization of the DNA- bound transposase creates a synaptic DNA complex. After nicking of the first DNA strand, excision of the transposon proceeds through a series of intermediates. The transposase then mediates the insertion of the transposon at a new site by strand transfer. The activity of the wild- type tran
   5372..5903    -  rep_origin     oriV: incP origin of replication
   5959..5994    -  rep_origin     CloDF13 ori (fragment): Plasmids containing the CloDF13 (CDF) origin of replication can be propagated in E. coli cells that contain additional plasmids with compatible origins.
   6030..6116    -  terminator     rrnB T1 terminator: Escherichia coli rrnB; transcription terminator T1 from the E. coli rrnB gene
