[The description below was written by a language model from this plasmid's Addgene catalogue record and pLannotate feature annotations shown in this document.]
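Description:
pSH124-ssr is a low-copy, broad-host-range bacterial expression plasmid that supplies the Ssr recombinase from Pseudomonas putida DOT-T1E. It belongs to a CRISPR-Cas9-assisted recombineering toolkit for engineering genetically intractable Pseudomonas aeruginosa isolates. Replication depends on the IncP (RK2-type) system: the oriV origin works with the trans-acting initiator protein TrfA, which together allow maintenance in both E. coli and Pseudomonas. An IncP oriT allows the plasmid to be mobilised by conjugation when transfer functions are provided in trans. The modular layout, bracketed by lambda t0 and rrnB T1 terminators, resembles the SEVA plasmid format, and the sequencing primer names point the same way.

The catalogued "insert" is not the recombinase. It is a T0 terminator plus ampicillin/carbenicillin resistance cassette (the bla TEM beta-lactamase under its own promoter), cloned between BcuI and BoxI sites of the parental pSH624-ssr, which apparently served to exchange the selection marker. This gives ampicillin selection in E. coli and carbenicillin selection in P. aeruginosa.

The expression module consists of lacI driven by the lacIq promoter, followed by a trc promoter with a lac operator, so transcription should be repressed by LacI and inducible with IPTG. The feature table does not annotate ssr itself. An unannotated stretch of roughly 800 bp between the lac operator and the remnant polylinker is the likely position of the coding sequence, but this is inferred. Several short hits (tet promoter, yciV, tnpA, CloDF13 and lacZα fragments) are probably backbone remnants or annotation artefacts. The sequenced record is 6,122 nt, somewhat larger than the listed total of 5,888 bp.
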