Addgene plasmid #198025: pSH124-ssr
Purpose: Expresses the gene codying for the Ssr recombinase from Pseudomonas putida DOT-T1E
Depositing lab: Susanne Häußler. Depositing organization: Helmholtz-Zentrum fuer Infektionsforschung (HZI). Publication: An expanded CRISPR-Cas9-assisted recombineering toolkit for engineering genetically intractable Pseudomonas aeruginosa isolates. Pankratz D, Gomez NO, Nielsen A, Mustafayeva A, Gur M, Arce-Rodriguez F, Nikel PI, Haussler S, Arce-Rodriguez A. Nat Protoc. 2023 Oct 5. doi: 10.1038/s41596-023-00882-z. PubMed 37798358.
Backbone
  Vector backbone: pSH624-ssr
  Backbone size w/o insert (bp): 4948
  Total vector size (bp): 5888
  Vector type: Bacterial Expression
  Selectable markers: Carbenicillin 0.4 mg/ml for P. aeruginosa
Growth in bacteria
  Bacterial resistance: Ampicillin, 100 μg/mL
  Growth temperature: 37°C
  Growth strain: DH5alpha
  Copy number: Low Copy
Gene/Insert
  Gene/Insert name: T0 terminator - Ap/Cb resistance cassette
  Species: Synthetic
  Insert size (bp): 1175
  Promoter: ApR promoter
  Cloning method: Restriction Enzyme; 5′ cloning site BcuI (not destroyed); 3′ cloning site BoxI (not destroyed)
  Sequencing primers: 5′ SEVA_T0-F; 3′ PS4
Terms and licenses: Academic/Nonprofit Terms; Industry Terms: Not Available to Industry
How to cite: pSH124-ssr was a gift from Susanne Häußler (Addgene plasmid # 198025 ; http://n2t.net/addgene:198025 ; RRID:Addgene_198025)
